>Addgene plasmid #13775 | pCAG-Cre | addgene full sequence | sequence record 418462 | Addgene NGS Result
CGCGGAGCCGCACGCGGCGCTCCCCACGCACACACACACGCACGCACCCCCCGAGCCGCTCCCCCCGCAC
AAAGGGCCCTCCCGGAGCCCCTCAAGGCTTTCACGCAGCCACAGAAAAGAAACAAGCCGTCATTAAACCA
AGCGCTAATTACAGCCCGGAGGAGAAGGGCCGTCCCGCCCGCTCACCTGTGGGAGTAACGCGGTCAGTCA
GAGCCGGGGCGGGCGGCGCGAGGCGGCGGCGGAGCGGGGCACGGGGCGAAGGCAGCGCGCAGCGACTCCC
GCCCGCCGCGCGCTTCGCTTTTTATAGGGCCGCCGCCGCCGCCGCCTCGCCATAAAAGGAAACTTTCGGA
GCGCGCCGCTCTGATTGGCTGCCGCCGCACCTCTCCGCCTCGCCCCGCCCCCCCCCCCCCCCCCCCCCCC
CCCCCCCCCCCCCCCCCCCCCCCCCCCCTCGCCCACCCCCCCCCCCCCCCCCCCGCCCCCATCGCTGCAC
AAAATAATTAAAAAATAAATAAATACAAAATTGGGGGTGGGGAGGGGGGGGAGATGGGGAGAGTGAAGCA
GAACGTGGGGCTCACCTCGACCATGGTAATAGCGATGACTAATACGTAGATGTACTGCCAAGTAGGAAAG
TCCCATAAGGTCATGTACTGGGCATAATGCCAGGCGGGCCATTTACCGTCATTGACGTCAATAGGGGGCG
TACTTGGCATATGATACACTTGATGTACTGCCAAGTGGGCAGTTTACCGTAAATACTCCACCCATTGACG
TCAATGGAAAGTCCCTATTGGCGTTACTATGGGAACATACGTCATTATTGACGTCAATGGGCGGGGGTCG
TTGGGCGGTCAGCCAGGCGGGCCATTTACCGTAAGTTATGTAACGCGGAACTCCATATATGGGCTATGAA
CTAATGACCCCGTAATTGATTACTATTAATAACTAGTCAATAATCAATGTCGACCCAGGTGGCACTTTTC
GGGGAAATGTGCGCGGAACCCCTATTTGTTTATTTTTCTAAATACATTCAAATATGTATCCGCTCATGAG
ACAATAACCCTGATAAATGCTTCAATAATATTGAAAAAGGAAGAGTATGAGTATTCAACATTTCCGTGTC
GCCCTTATTCCCTTTTTTGCGGCATTTTGCCTTCCTGTTTTTGCTCACCCAGAAACGCTGGTGAAAGTAA
AAGATGCTGAAGATCAGTTGGGTGCACGAGTGGGTTACATCGAACTGGATCTCAACAGCGGTAAGATCCT
TGAGAGTTTTCGCCCCGAAGAACGTTTTCCAATGATGAGCACTTTTAAAGTTCTGCTATGTGGCGCGGTA
TTATCCCGTATTGACGCCGGGCAAGAGCAACTCGGTCGCCGCATACACTATTCTCAGAATGACTTGGTTG
AGTACTCACCAGTCACAGAAAAGCATCTTACGGATGGCATGACAGTAAGAGAATTATGCAGTGCTGCCAT
AACCATGAGTGATAACACTGCGGCCAACTTACTTCTGACAACGATCGGAGGACCGAAGGAGCTAACCGCT
TTTTTGCACAACATGGGGGATCATGTAACTCGCCTTGATCGTTGGGAACCGGAGCTGAATGAAGCCATAC
CAAACGACGAGCGTGACACCACGATGCCTGTAGCAATGGCAACAACGTTGCGCAAACTATTAACTGGCGA
ACTACTTACTCTAGCTTCCCGGCAACAATTAATAGACTGGATGGAGGCGGATAAAGTTGCAGGACCACTT
CTGCGCTCGGCCCTTCCGGCTGGCTGGTTTATTGCTGATAAATCTGGAGCCGGTGAGCGTGGGTCTCGCG
GTATCATTGCAGCACTGGGGCCAGATGGTAAGCCCTCCCGTATCGTAGTTATCTACACGACGGGGAGTCA
GGCAACTATGGATGAACGAAATAGACAGATCGCTGAGATAGGTGCCTCACTGATTAAGCATTGGTAACTG
TCAGACCAAGTTTACTCATATATACTTTAGATTGATTTAAAACTTCATTTTTAATTTAAAAGGATCTAGG
TGAAGATCCTTTTTGATAATCTCATGACCAAAATCCCTTAACGTGAGTTTTCGTTCCACTGAGCGTCAGA
CCCCGTAGAAAAGATCAAAGGATCTTCTTGAGATCCTTTTTTTCTGCGCGTAATCTGCTGCTTGCAAACA
AAAAAACCACCGCTACCAGCGGTGGTTTGTTTGCCGGATCAAGAGCTACCAACTCTTTTTCCGAAGGTAA
CTGGCTTCAGCAGAGCGCAGATACCAAATACTGTTCTTCTAGTGTAGCCGTAGTTAGGCCACCACTTCAA
GAACTCTGTAGCACCGCCTACATACCTCGCTCTGCTAATCCTGTTACCAGTGGCTGCTGCCAGTGGCGAT
AAGTCGTGTCTTACCGGGTTGGACTCAAGACGATAGTTACCGGATAAGGCGCAGCGGTCGGGCTGAACGG
GGGGTTCGTGCACACAGCCCAGCTTGGAGCGAACGACCTACACCGAACTGAGATACCTACAGCGTGAGCT
ATGAGAAAGCGCCACGCTTCCCGAAGGGAGAAAGGCGGACAGGTATCCGGTAAGCGGCAGGGTCGGAACA
GGAGAGCGCACGAGGGAGCTTCCAGGGGGAAACGCCTGGTATCTTTATAGTCCTGTCGGGTTTCGCCACC
TCTGACTTGAGCGTCGATTTTTGTGATGCTCGTCAGGGGGGCGGAGCCTATGGAAAAACGCCAGCAACGC
GGCCTTTTTACGGTTCCTGGCCTTTTGCTGGCCTTTTGCTCACATGTTCTTTCCTGCGTTATCCCCTGAT
TCTGTGGATAACCGTATTACCGCCTTTGAGTGAGCTGATACCGCTCGCCGCAGCCGAACGACCGAGCGCA
GCGAGTCAGTGAGCGAGGAAGCGGAAGAGCGCCCAATACGCAAACCGCCTCTCCCCGCGCGTTGGCCGAT
TCATTAATGCAGCGGATCCAGACATGATAAGATACATTGATGAGTTTGGACAAACCACAACTAGAATGCA
GTGAAAAAAATGCTTTATTTGTGAAATTTGTGATGCTATTGCTTTATTTGTAACCATTATAAGCTGCAAT
AAACAAGTTAGCTTTTTGCAAAAGCCTAGGCCTCCAAAAAAGCCTCCTCACTACTTCTGGAATAGCTCAG
AGGCCGAGGCGGCCTCGGCCTCTGCATAAATAAAAAAAATTAGTCAGCCATGGGGCGGAGAATGGGCGGA
ACTGGGCGGAGTTAGGGGCGGGATGGGCGGAGTTAGGGGCGGGACTATGGTTGCTGACTAATTGAGATGC
GGATCCGCTGGCACGACAGGTTTCCCGACTGGAAAGCGGGCAGTGAGCGCAACGCAATTAATGTGAGTTA
GCTCACTCATTAGGCACCCCAGGCTTTACACTTTATGCTTCCGGCTCGTATGTTGTGTGGAATTGTGAGC
GGATAACAATTTCACACAGGAAACAGCTATGACCATGATTACGCCAAGCTTGGGCTGCAGGTCGAGGGAT
CTCCATAAGAGAAGAGGGACAGCTATGACTGGGAGTAGTCAGGAGAGGAGGAAAAATCTGGCTAGTAAAA
CATGTAAGGAAAATTTTAGGGATGTTAAAGAAAAAAATAACACAAAACAAAATATAAAAAAAATCTAACC
TCAAGTCAAGGCTTTTCTATGGAATAAGGAATGGACAGCAGGGGGCTGTTTCATATACTGATGACCTCTT
TATAGCCAACCTTTGTTCATGGCAGCCAGCATATGGGCATATGTTGCCAAACTCTAAACCAAATACTCAT
TCTGATGTTTTAAATGATTTGCCCTCCCATATGTCCTTCCGAGTGAGAGACACAAAAAATTCCAACACAC
TATTGCAATGAAAATAAATTTCCTTTATTAGCCAGAAGTCAGATGCTCAAGGGGCTTCATGATGTCCCCA
TAATTTTTGGCAGAGGGAAAAAGATCTCAGTGGTATTTGTGAGCCAGGGCATTGGCCACACCAGCCACCA
CCTTCTGATAGGCAGCCTGCACCTGAGGAGTGCGGCCGCTATCACAGATCTTCTTCAGAAATAAGTTTTT
GTTCCACCGGTCCATCGCCATCTTCCAGCAGGCGCACCATTGCCCCTGTTTCACTATCCAGGTTACGGAT
ATAGTTCATGACAATATTTACATTGGTCCAGCCACCAGCTTGCATGATCTCCGGTATTGAAACTCCAGCG
CGGGCCATATCTCGCGCGGCTCCGACACGGGCACTGTGTCCAGACCAGGCCAGGTATCTCTGACCAGAGT
CATCCTTAGCGCCGTAAATCAATCGATGAGTTGCTTCAAAAATCCCTTCCAGGGCGCGAGTTGATAGCTG
GCTGGTGGCAGATGGCGCGGCAACACCATTTTTTCTGACCCGGCAAAACAGGTAGTTATTCGGATCATCA
GCTACACCAGAGACGGAAATCCATCGCTCGACCAGTTTAGTTACCCCCAGGCTAAGTGCCTTCTCTACAC
CTGCGGTGCTAACCAGCGTTTTCGTTCTGCCAATATGGATTAACATTCTCCCACCGTCAGTACGTGAGAT
ATCTTTAACCCTGATCCTGGCAATTTCGGCTATACGTAACAGGGTGTTATAAGCAATCCCCAGAAATGCC
AGATTACGTATATCCTGGCAGCGATCGCTATTTTCCATGAGTGAACGAACCTGGTCGAAATCAGTGCGTT
CGAACGCTAGAGCCTGTTTTGCACGTTCACCGGCATCAACGTTTTCTTTTCGGATCCGCCGCATAACCAG
TGAAACAGCATTGCTGTCACTTGGTCGTGGCAGCCCGGACCGACGATGAAGCATGTTTAGCTGGCCCAAA
TGTTGCTGGATAGTTTTTACTGCCAGACCGCGCGCCTGAAGATATAGAAGATAATCGCGAACATCTTCAG
GTTCTGCGGGAAACCATTTCCGGTTATTCAACTTGCACCATGCCGCCCACGACCGGCAAACGGACAGAAG
CATTTTCCAGGTATGCTCAGAAAACGCCTGGCGATCCCTGAACATGTCCATCAGGTTCTTGCGAACCTCA
TCACTCGTTGCATCGACCGGTAATGCAGGCAAATTTTGGTGTACGGTCAGTAAATTGGCCATGGTGGCGG
CTCAGAATTCTTTGCCAAAATGATGAGACAGCACAATAACCAGCACGTTGCCCAGGAGCTGTAGGAAAAA
GAAGAAGGCATGAACATGGTTAGCAGAGGCTCTAGAGCCGCCGGTCACACGCCAGAAGCCGAACCCCGCC
CTGCCCCGTCCCCCCCGAAGGCAGCCGTCCCCCCGCGGACAGCCCCGAGGCTGGAGAGGGAGAAGGGGAC
GGCGGCGCGGCGACGCACGAAGGCCCTCCCCGCCCATTTCCTTCCTGCCGGCGCCGCACCGCTTCGCCCC
GCGCCCGCTAGAGGGGGTGCGGCGGCGCCTCCCAGATTTCGGCTCCGCACAGATTTGGGACAAAGGAAGT
CCCTGCGCCCTCTCGCACGATTACCATAAAAGGCAATGGCTGCGGCTCGCCGCGCCTCGACAGCCGCCGG
CGCTCCGGGGGCCGCCGCGCCCCTCCCCCGAGCCCTCCCCGGCCCGAGGCGGCCCCGCCCCGCCCGGCAC
CCCCACCTGCCGCCACCCCCCGCCCGGCACGGCGAGCCCCGCGCCACGCCCCGTACGGAGCCCCGCACCC
GAAGCCGGGCCGTGCTCAGCAACTCGGGGAGGGGGGTGCAGGGGGGGTTGCAGCCCGACCGACGCGCCCA
CACCCCCTGCTCACCCCCCCACGCACACACCCCGCACGCAGCCTTTGTTCCCCTCGCAGCCCCCCCCGCA
CCGCGGGGCACCGCCCCCGGCCGCGCTCCCCTCGCGCACACTGCGGAGCGCACAAAGCCCCGCGCCGCGC
CCGCAGCGCTCACAGCCGCCGGGCAG
Features (pLannotate 1.2.2; 19 found; start..end, strand, type, name):
    280..436     -  promoter       chicken β-actin promoter (fragment): contains a 21-bp deletion relative to the standard chicken β-actin promoter
    435..580     -  promoter       chicken β-actin promoter (fragment): contains a 21-bp deletion relative to the standard chicken β-actin promoter
    582..961     -  enhancer       CMV enhancer: human cytomegalovirus immediate early enhancer
    992..1096    +  promoter       AmpR promoter: bla
   1097..1957    +  CDS            AmpR: β-lactamase; bla; confers resistance to ampicillin, carbenicillin, and related antibiotics
   2128..2716    +  rep_origin     ori: high-copy-number ColE1/pMB1/pBR322/pUC origin of replication
   2899..2953    +  CDS            lacI (fragment): lac repressor; lacI; The lac repressor binds to the lac operator to inhibit transcription in E. coli. This inhibition can be relieved by adding lactose or isopropyl-β-D-thiogalactopyranoside (IPTG).
   2955..3089    -  polyA_signal   SV40 poly(A) signal: SV40 polyadenylation signal
   3109..3244    -  rep_origin     SV40 ori: SV40 origin of replication
   3268..3290    -  promoter       SV40 promoter (fragment): SV40 enhancer and early promoter
   3297..3336    +  CDS            lacI (fragment): lac repressor; lacI; The lac repressor binds to the lac operator to inhibit transcription in E. coli. This inhibition can be relieved by adding lactose or isopropyl-β-D-thiogalactopyranoside (IPTG).
   3349..3370    +  protein_bind   CAP binding site: CAP binding activates transcription in the presence of cAMP. E. coli catabolite activator protein
   3385..3415    +  promoter       lac promoter: promoter for the E. coli lac operon
   3423..3439    +  protein_bind   lac operator: The lac repressor binds to the lac operator to inhibit transcription in E. coli. This inhibition can be relieved by adding lactose or isopropyl-β-D-thiogalactopyranoside (IPTG). lac repressor encoded by lacI
   3824..3879    -  polyA_signal   β-globin poly(A) signal: rabbit β-globin polyadenylation signal (Gil and Proudfoot, 1987)
   3950..4021    -  CDS            HBB (fragment): HBB_PONPY - Experimental evidence at transcript level: Swiss-Prot protein existence level 2. Involved in oxygen transport from the lung to the various peripheral tissues. From Pongo pygmaeus (Bornean orangutan).
   4074..5098    -  CDS            Cre (fragment): site-specific recombinase Cre is a site-specific recombinase from bacteriophage P1. Recombination occurs at loxP sequences.
   5115..5171    -  CDS            HBB (fragment): HBB_LEPEU - Experimental evidence at protein level: Swiss-Prot protein existence level 1. Involved in oxygen transport from the lung to the various peripheral tissues. From Lepus europaeus (European hare).
   5169..279     -  intron         chimeric intron (across the origin): chimera between introns from chicken β-actin and rabbit β-globin
