>Addgene plasmid #13775 | pCAG-Cre Sequencing Result | analyzer sequence | sequence record 212907
GGTCGACATTGATTATTGACTAGTTATTAATAGTAATCAATTACGGGGTCATTAGTTCATAGCCCATATA
TGGAGTTCCGCGTTACATAACTTACGGTAAATGGCCCGCCTGGCTGACCGCCCAACGACCCCCGCCCATT
GACGTCAATAATGACGTATGTTCCCATAGTAACGCCAATAGGGACTTTCCATTGACGTCAATGGGTGGAG
TATTTACGGTAAACTGCCCACTTGGCAGTACATCAAGTGTATCATATGCCAAGTACGCCCCCTATTGACG
TCAATGACGGTAAATGGCCCGCCTGGCATTATGCCCAGTACATGACCTTATGGGACTTTCCTACTTGGCA
GTACATCTACGTATTAGTCATCGCTATTACCATGGTCGAGGTGAGCCCCACGTTCTGCTTCACTCTCCCC
ATCTCCCCCCCCTCCCCACCCCCAATTTTGTATTTATTTATTTTTTAATTATTTTGTGCAGCGATGGGGG
CGGGGGGGGGGGGGGCGCGCGCCAGGCGGGGGGGGGGGGGGGGGGGGGGGGGGGGGGGGGGGGCGGGGGG
GGGCGGCGGCAGCCAATCAGAGCGGCGCGCTCCGAAAGTTTCCTTTTATGGCGAGGCGGCGGCGGCGGCG
GCCCTATAAAAAGCGAAGCGCGCGGCGGGCGGGAGTCGCTGCGCGCTGCCTTCGCCCCGTGCCCCGCTCC
GCCGCCGCCTCGCGCCGCCCGCCCCGGCTCTGACTGACCGCGTTACTCCCACAGGTGAGCGGGCGGGACG
GCCCTTCTCCTCCGGGCTGTAATTAGCGCTTGGTTTAATGACGGCTTGTTTCTTTTCTGTGGCTGCGTGA
AAGCCTTGAGGGGCTCCGGGAGGGCCCTTTGTGCGGGGGGAGCGGCTCGGGGGGTGCGTGCGTGTGTGTG
TGCGTGGGGAGCGCCGCGTGCGGCTCCGCGCTGCCCGGCGGCTGTGAGCGCTGCGGGCGCGGCGCGGGGC
TTTGTGCGCTCCGCAGTGTGCGCGAGGGGAGCGCGGCCGGGGGCGGTGCCCCGCGGTGCGGGGGGGGCTG
CGAGGGGAACAAAGGCTGCGTGCGGGGTGTGTGCGTGGGGGGGTGAGCAGGGGGTGTGGGCGCGTCGGTC
GGGCTGCAACCCCCCCTGCACCCCCCTCCCCGAGTTGCTGAGCACGGCCCGGCTTCGGGTGCGGGGCTCC
GTACGGGGCGTGGCGCGGGGCTCGCCGTGCCGGGCGGGGGGTGGCGGCAGGTGGGGGTGCCGGGCGGGGC
GGGGCCGCCTCGGGCCGGGGAGGGCTCGGGGGAGGGGCGCGGCGGCCCCCGGAGCGCCGGCGGCTGTCGA
GGCGCGGCGAGCCGCAGCCATTGCCTTTTATGGTAATCGTGCGAGAGGGCGCAGGGACTTCCTTTGTCCC
AAATCTGTGCGGAGCCGAAATCTGGGAGGCGCCGCCGCACCCCCTCTAGCGGGCGCGGGGCGAAGCGGTG
CGGCGCCGGCAGGAAGGAAATGGGCGGGGAGGGCCTTCGTGCGTCGCCGCGCCGCCGTCCCCTTCTCCCT
CTCCAGCCTCGGGGCTGTCCGCGGGGGGACGGCTGCCTTCGGGGGGGACGGGGCAGGGCGGGGTTCGGCT
TCTGGCGTGTGACCGGCGGCTCTAGAGCCTCTGCTAACCATGTTCATGCCTTCTTCTTTTTCCTACAGCT
CCTGGGCAACGTGCTGGTTATTGTGCTGTCTCATCATTTTGGCAAAGAATTCTGAGCCGCCACCATGGCC
AATTTACTGACCGTACACCAAAATTTGCCTGCATTACCGGTCGATGCAACGAGTGATGAGGTTCGCAAGA
ACCTGATGGACATGTTCAGGGATCGCCAGGCGTTTTCTGAGCATACCTGGAAAATGCTTCTGTCCGTTTG
CCGGTCGTGGGCGGCATGGTGCAAGTTGAATAACCGGAAATGGTTTCCCGCAGAACCTGAAGATGTTCGC
GATTATCTTCTATATCTTCAGGCGCGCGGTCTGGCAGTAAAAACTATCCAGCAACATTTGGGCCAGCTAA
ACATGCTTCATCGTCGGTCCGGGCTGCCACGACCAAGTGACAGCAATGCTGTTTCACTGGTTATGCGGCG
GATCCGAAAAGAAAACGTTGATGCCGGTGAACGTGCAAAACAGGCTCTAGCGTTCGAACGCACTGATTTC
GACCAGGTTCGTTCACTCATGGAAAATAGCGATCGCTGCCAGGATATACGTAATCTGGCATTTCTGGGGA
TTGCTTATAACACCCTGTTACGTATAGCCGAAATTGCCAGGATCAGGGTTAAAGATATCTCACGTACTGA
CGGTGGGAGAATGTTAATCCATATTGGCAGAACGAAAACGCTGGTTAGCACCGCAGGTGTAGAGAAGGCA
CTTAGCCTGGGGGTAACTAAACTGGTCGAGCGATGGATTTCCGTCTCTGGTGTAGCTGATGATCCGAATA
ACTACCTGTTTTGCCGGGTCAGAAAAAATGGTGTTGCCGCGCCATCTGCCACCAGCCAGCTATCAACTCG
CGCCCTGGAAGGGATTTTTGAAGCAACTCATCGATTGATTTACGGCGCTAAGGATGACTCTGGTCAGAGA
TACCTGGCCTGGTCTGGACACAGTGCCCGTGTCGGAGCCGCGCGAGATATGGCCCGCGCTGGAGTTTCAA
TACCGGAGATCATGCAAGCTGGTGGCTGGACCAATGTAAATATTGTCATGAACTATATCCGTAACCTGGA
TAGTGAAACAGGGGCAATGGTGCGCCTGCTGGAAGATGGCGATGGACCGGTGGAACAAAAACTTATTTCT
GAAGAAGATCTGTGATAGCGGCCGCACTCCTCAGGTGCAGGCTGCCTATCAGAAGGTGGTGGCTGGTGTG
GCCAATGCCCTGGCTCACAAATACCACTGAGATCTTTTTCCCTCTGCCAAAAATTATGGGGACATCATGA
AGCCCCTTGAGCATCTGACTTCTGGCTAATAAAGGAAATTTATTTTCATTGCAATAGTGTGTTGGAATTT
TTTGTGTCTCTCACTCGGAAGGACATATGGGAGGGCAAATCATTTAAAACATCAGAATGAGTATTTGGTT
TAGAGTTTGGCAACATATGCCCATATGCTGGCTGCCATGAACAAAGGTTGGCTATAAAGAGGTCATCAGT
ATATGAAACAGCCCCCTGCTGTCCATTCCTTATTCCATAGAAAAGCCTTGACTTGAGGTTAGATTTTTTT
TATATTTTGTTTTGTGTTATTTTTTTCTTTAACATCCCTAAAATTTTCCTTACATGTTTTACTAGCCAGA
TTTTTCCTCCTCTCCTGACTACTCCCAGTCATAGCTGTCCCTCTTCTCTTATGGAGATCCCTCGACCTGC
AGCCCAAGCTTGGCGTAATCATGGTCATAGCTGTTTCCTGTGTGAAATTGTTATCCGCTCACAATTCCAC
ACAACATACGAGCCGGAAGCATAAAGTGTAAAGCCTGGGGTGCCTAATGAGTGAGCTAACTCACATTAAT
TGCGTTGCGCTCACTGCCCGCTTTCCAGTCGGGAAACCTGTCGTGCCAGCGGATCCGCATCTCAATTAGT
CAGCAACCATAGTCCCGCCCCTAACTCCGCCCATCCCGCCCCTAACTCCGCCCAGTTCCGCCCATTCTCC
GCCCCATGGCTGACTAATTTTTTTTATTTATGCAGAGGCCGAGGCCGCCTCGGCCTCTGAGCTATTCCAG
AAGTAGTGAGGAGGCTTTTTTGGAGGCCTAGGCTTTTGCAAAAAGCTAACTTGTTTATTGCAGCTTATAA
TGGTTACAAATAAAGCAATAGCATCACAAATTTCACAAATAAAGCATTTTTTTCACTGCATTCTAGTTGT
GGTTTGTCCAAACTCATCAATGTATCTTATCATGTCTGGATCCGCTGCATTAATGAATCGGCCAACGCGC
GGGGAGAGGCGGTTTGCGTATTGGGCGCTCTTCCGCTTCCTCGCTCACTGACTCGCTGCGCTCGGTCGTT
CGGCTGCGGCGAGCGGTATCAGCTCACTCAAAGGCGGTAATACGGTTATCCACAGAATCAGGGGATAACG
CAGGAAAGAACATGTGAGCAAAAGGCCAGCAAAAGGCCAGGAACCGTAAAAAGGCCGCGTTGCTGGCGTT
TTTCCATAGGCTCCGCCCCCCTGACGAGCATCACAAAAATCGACGCTCAAGTCAGAGGTGGCGAAACCCG
ACAGGACTATAAAGATACCAGGCGTTTCCCCCTGGAAGCTCCCTCGTGCGCTCTCCTGTTCCGACCCTGC
CGCTTACCGGATACCTGTCCGCCTTTCTCCCTTCGGGAAGCGTGGCGCTTTCTCATAGCTCACGCTGTAG
GTATCTCAGTTCGGTGTAGGTCGTTCGCTCCAAGCTGGGCTGTGTGCACGAACCCCCCGTTCAGCCCGAC
CGCTGCGCCTTATCCGGTAACTATCGTCTTGAGTCCAACCCGGTAAGACACGACTTATCGCCACTGGCAG
CAGCCACTGGTAACAGGATTAGCAGAGCGAGGTATGTAGGCGGTGCTACAGAGTTCTTGAAGTGGTGGCC
TAACTACGGCTACACTAGAAGAACAGTATTTGGTATCTGCGCTCTGCTGAAGCCAGTTACCTTCGGAAAA
AGAGTTGGTAGCTCTTGATCCGGCAAACAAACCACCGCTGGTAGCGGTGGTTTTTTTGTTTGCAAGCAGC
AGATTACGCGCAGAAAAAAAGGATCTCAAGAAGATCCTTTGATCTTTTCTACGGGGTCTGACGCTCAGTG
GAACGAAAACTCACGTTAAGGGATTTTGGTCATGAGATTATCAAAAAGGATCTTCACCTAGATCCTTTTA
AATTAAAAATGAAGTTTTAAATCAATCTAAAGTATATATGAGTAAACTTGGTCTGACAGTTACCAATGCT
TAATCAGTGAGGCACCTATCTCAGCGATCTGTCTATTTCGTTCATCCATAGTTGCCTGACTCCCCGTCGT
GTAGATAACTACGATACGGGAGGGCTTACCATCTGGCCCCAGTGCTGCAATGATACCGCGAGACCCACGC
TCACCGGCTCCAGATTTATCAGCAATAAACCAGCCAGCCGGAAGGGCCGAGCGCAGAAGTGGTCCTGCAA
CTTTATCCGCCTCCATCCAGTCTATTAATTGTTGCCGGGAAGCTAGAGTAAGTAGTTCGCCAGTTAATAG
TTTGCGCAACGTTGTTGCCATTGCTACAGGCATCGTGGTGTCACGCTCGTCGTTTGGTATGGCTTCATTC
AGCTCCGGTTCCCAACGATCAAGGCGAGTTACATGATCCCCCATGTTGTGCAAAAAAGCGGTTAGCTCCT
TCGGTCCTCCGATCGTTGTCAGAAGTAAGTTGGCCGCAGTGTTATCACTCATGGTTATGGCAGCACTGCA
TAATTCTCTTACTGTCATGCCATCCGTAAGATGCTTTTCTGTGACTGGTGAGTACTCAACCAAGTCATTC
TGAGAATAGTGTATGCGGCGACCGAGTTGCTCTTGCCCGGCGTCAATACGGGATAATACCGCGCCACATA
GCAGAACTTTAAAAGTGCTCATCATTGGAAAACGTTCTTCGGGGCGAAAACTCTCAAGGATCTTACCGCT
GTTGAGATCCAGTTCGATGTAACCCACTCGTGCACCCAACTGATCTTCAGCATCTTTTACTTTCACCAGC
GTTTCTGGGTGAGCAAAAACAGGAAGGCAAAATGCCGCAAAAAAGGGAATAAGGGCGACACGGAAATGTT
GAATACTCATACTCTTCCTTTTTCAATATTATTGAAGCATTTATCAGGGTTATTGTCTCATGAGCGGATA
CATATTTGAATGTATTTAGAAAAATAAACAAATAGGGGTTCCGCGCACATTTCCCCGAAAAGTGCCACCT
G
Features (pLannotate 1.2.2; 18 found; start..end, strand, type, name):
      5..384     +  enhancer       CMV enhancer: human cytomegalovirus immediate early enhancer
    386..661     +  promoter       chicken β-actin promoter: No description available
    662..1678    +  intron         chimeric intron: chimera between introns from chicken β-actin and rabbit β-globin
   1676..1732    +  CDS            HBB (fragment): HBB_LEPEU - Experimental evidence at protein level: Swiss-Prot protein existence level 1. Involved in oxygen transport from the lung to the various peripheral tissues. From Lepus europaeus (European hare).
   1749..2773    +  CDS            Cre (fragment): site-specific recombinase Cre is a site-specific recombinase from bacteriophage P1. Recombination occurs at loxP sequences.
   2826..2897    +  CDS            HBB (fragment): HBB_PONPY - Experimental evidence at transcript level: Swiss-Prot protein existence level 2. Involved in oxygen transport from the lung to the various peripheral tissues. From Pongo pygmaeus (Bornean orangutan).
   2968..3023    +  polyA_signal   β-globin poly(A) signal: rabbit β-globin polyadenylation signal (Gil and Proudfoot, 1987)
   3408..3424    -  protein_bind   lac operator: The lac repressor binds to the lac operator to inhibit transcription in E. coli. This inhibition can be relieved by adding lactose or isopropyl-β-D-thiogalactopyranoside (IPTG). lac repressor encoded by lacI
   3432..3462    -  promoter       lac promoter: promoter for the E. coli lac operon
   3477..3498    -  protein_bind   CAP binding site: CAP binding activates transcription in the presence of cAMP. E. coli catabolite activator protein
   3511..3550    -  CDS            lacI (fragment): lac repressor; lacI; The lac repressor binds to the lac operator to inhibit transcription in E. coli. This inhibition can be relieved by adding lactose or isopropyl-β-D-thiogalactopyranoside (IPTG).
   3557..3579    +  promoter       SV40 promoter (fragment): SV40 enhancer and early promoter
   3603..3738    +  rep_origin     SV40 ori: SV40 origin of replication
   3758..3892    +  polyA_signal   SV40 poly(A) signal: SV40 polyadenylation signal
   3894..3948    -  CDS            lacI (fragment): lac repressor; lacI; The lac repressor binds to the lac operator to inhibit transcription in E. coli. This inhibition can be relieved by adding lactose or isopropyl-β-D-thiogalactopyranoside (IPTG).
   4131..4719    -  rep_origin     ori: high-copy-number ColE1/pMB1/pBR322/pUC origin of replication
   4890..5750    -  CDS            AmpR: β-lactamase; bla; confers resistance to ampicillin, carbenicillin, and related antibiotics
   5751..5855    -  promoter       AmpR promoter: bla
