[The description below was written by a language model from this plasmid's Addgene catalogue record and pLannotate feature annotations shown in this document.]
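Description:
pCAG-Cre is a mammalian expression plasmid built on the pCAGEN backbone that drives constitutive production of bacteriophage P1 Cre recombinase. It is propagated in E. coli as a high-copy plasmid through a ColE1/pUC-type origin and selected with ampicillin via the β-lactamase gene under its own bla promoter. No mammalian selection marker is recorded or annotated, so the plasmid is suited to transient delivery. An SV40 origin with a small fragment of the SV40 early promoter and an SV40 poly(A) signal is also present in the backbone, along with remnants of lac regulatory sequences (CAP site, lac promoter and operator, short lacI fragments) that are cloning-vector leftovers rather than functional parts of the expression unit.

The expression cassette uses the CAG promoter, annotated as the human cytomegalovirus immediate-early enhancer, the chicken β-actin promoter and a chimeric chicken β-actin/rabbit β-globin intron, which together give strong and broadly active transcription in many cell types. The Cre coding sequence, inserted between EcoRI and NotI sites, was given a Kozak consensus ahead of the start codon and a C-terminal Myc tag for immunodetection. The tag itself is not called in the feature tables. Transcripts terminate at the rabbit β-globin poly(A) signal, and the short HBB fragments flanking Cre reflect β-globin-derived sequence belonging to the CAG cassette rather than separate genes. Two sequence records of slightly different length (5,906 and 5,881 nt) show the same element order in opposite orientations. The plasmid is used to supply Cre for recombination at loxP sites, for example to activate or excise floxed cassettes on co-delivered reporter or transgene constructs, and the associated publication concerns controlling the expression of transgenes introduced by in vivo electroporation.
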