Addgene plasmid #13775: pCAG-Cre
Purpose: Mammalian expression of Cre recombinase from the broadly active CAG promoter/enhancer
Depositing lab: Connie Cepko. Depositing organization: Harvard Medical School. Publication: Controlled expression of transgenes introduced by in vivo electroporation. Matsuda T, Cepko CL. Proc Natl Acad Sci U S A. 2007 Jan 16;104(3):1027-32. doi: 10.1073/pnas.0610155104 PubMed 17209010.
Backbone
  Vector backbone: pCAGEN
  Backbone size w/o insert (bp): 4779
  Vector type: Mammalian Expression, Cre/Lox
Growth in bacteria
  Bacterial resistance: Ampicillin, 100 μg/mL
  Growth temperature: 37°C
  Growth strain: DH5alpha
  Copy number: High Copy
Gene/Insert
  Gene/Insert name: Cre (alt name: Cre recombinase)
  Species: Bacteriophage P1
  Insert size (bp): 1092
  Promoter: CAG
  Tag / fusion protein: Myc (C terminal on insert)
  Cloning method: Restriction Enzyme; 5′ cloning site EcoRI (not destroyed); 3′ cloning site NotI (not destroyed)
  Sequencing primers: 5′ pCAG-F
Resource information
  A portion of this plasmid was derived from a plasmid made by: The coding sequence of Cre was amplified by PCR using pxCANCre (Kanegae et al. NAR 23, 3816-3821 (1995)) obtained from Dr. Saito I (Univ. of Tokyo) as a template.
Terms and licenses: Academic/Nonprofit Terms; Industry Terms: Not Available to Industry
Depositor comments: Kozak consensus sequence was added before the start ATG. Myc-tag was added at the C-terminus of Cre.
How to cite: pCAG-Cre was a gift from Connie Cepko (Addgene plasmid # 13775 ; http://n2t.net/addgene:13775 ; RRID:Addgene_13775)
