>Addgene plasmid #13775 | pCAG-Cre | addgene partial sequence | sequence record 65467 | pCAG-F 5'-GCAACGTGCTGGTTATTGTG-3'
AGAATTCTGAGCCGCCACCATGGCCAATTTACTGACCGTACACCAAAATTTGCCTGCATTACCGGTCGAT
GCAACGAGTGATGAGGTTCGCAAGAACCTGATGGACATGTTCAGGGATCGCCAGGCGTTTTCTGAGCATA
CCTGGAAAATGCTTCTGTCCGTTTGCCGGTCGTGGGCGGCATGGTGCAAGTTGAATAACCGGAAATGGTT
TCCCGCAGAACCTGAAGATGTTCGCGATTATCTTCTATATCTTCAGGCGCGCGGTCTGGCAGTAAAAACT
ATCCAGCAACATTTGGGCCAGCTAAACATGCTTCATCGTCGGTCCGGGCTGCCACGACCAAGTGACAGCA
ATGCTGTTTCACTGGTTATGCGGCGGATCCGAAAAGAAAACGTTGATGCCGGTGAACGTGCAAAACAGGC
TCTAGCGTTCGAACGCACTGATTTCGACCAGGTTCGTTCACTCATGGAAAATAGCGATCGCTGCCAGGAT
ATACGTAATCTGGCATTTCTGGGGATTGCTTATAACACCCTGTTACGTATAGCCGAAATTGCCAGGATCA
GGGTTAAAGATATCTCACGTACTGACGGTGGGAGAATGTTAATCCATATTGGCAGAACGAAAACGCTGGT
TAGCACCGCAGGTGTAGAGAAGGCACTTAGCCTGGGGGTAACTAAACTGGTCGAGCGATGGATTTCCGTC
TCTGGTGTAGCTGATGATCCGAATAACTACCTGTTTTGCCGGGTCAGAAAAAATGGTGTTGCCGCGCCAT
CTGCCACCAGCCAGCTATCAACTCGCGCCCTGGAAGGGATTTTTGAAGCAACTCATCGATTGATTTACGG
CGCTAAGGATGACTCTGGTCAGAGATACCTGGCCTGGTCTGGACACAGTGCCCGTGTCGGAGCCGCGCGA
GATATGGCCCGCGCTGGAGTTTCAATACCGGAGATCATGCA
