>Addgene plasmid #13775 | pCAG-Cre | addgene partial sequence | sequence record 135535 | rb_glob_PA_term-R 5'-CCCATATGTCCTTCCGAGTG-3'
TTCCAACACACTATTGCAATGAAAATAAATTTCCTTTATTAGCCAGAAGTCAGATGCTCAAGGGGCTTCA
TGATGTCCCCATAATTTTTGGCAGAGGGAAAAAGATCTCAGTGGTATTTGTGAGCCAGGGCATTGGCCAC
ACCAGCCACCACCTTCTGATAGGCAGCCTGCACCTGAGGAGTGCGGCCGCTATCACAGATCTTCTTCAGA
AATAAGTTTTTGTTCCACCGGTCCATCGCCATCTTCCAGCAGGCGCACCATTGCCCCTGTTTCACTATCC
AGGTTACGGATATAGTTCATGACAATATTTACATTGGTCCAGCCACCAGCTTGCATGATCTCCGGTATTG
AAACTCCAGCGCGGGCCATATCTCGCGCGGCTCCGACACGGGCACTGTGTCCAGACCAGGCCAGGTATCT
CTGACCAGAGTCATCCTTAGCGCCGTAAATCAATCGATGAGTTGCTTCAAAAATCCCTTCCAGGGCGCGA
GTTGATAGCTGGCTGGTGGCAGATGGCGCGGCAACACCATTTTTTCTGACCCGGCAAAACAGGTAGTTAT
TCGGATCATCAGCTACACCAGAGACGGAAATCCATCGCTCGACCAGTTTAGTTACCCCCAGGCTAAGTGC
CTTCTCTACACCTGCGGTGCTAACCAGCGTTTTCGTTCTGCCAATATGGATTAACATTCTCCCACCGTCA
GTACGTGAGATATCTTTAACCCTGATCCTGGCAATTTCGGCTATACGTAACAGGGTGTTATAAGCAATCC
CCAGAAATGCCAGATTACGTATATCCTGGCAGCGATCGCTATTTTCCATGAGTGAACGAACCTGGTCGAA
ATCAGTGCGTTCGAACGCTAGAGCCTGTTTTGCACGTTCACCGGCATCAACGTTTTCTTTTCGGATCCGC
CGCATAACCAGTGAAACAGCATTGCTGTCACTTGGTCGTGGCAGCCCGGACCGACGATGAAGCATGTTTA
GCTGGCCCAAATGTTGCTGGATAGTTTTTACTGCCAGACCGCGCGCCTGAAGATATAGAAGATAATCGCG
AACATCTTCAGGTTCTGCGGGAAACCATTTCCGGTTATTCAACTTGCACCATGCCGCCCACGACCGGCAA
