>Addgene plasmid #13775 | pCAG-Cre | addgene partial sequence | sequence record 135536 | pCX-8097F 5'-GCGAGCCGCAGCCATTGCCTTTTA-3'
GAGAGGGCGCAGGGACTTCCTTTGTCCCAAATCTGTGCGGAGCCGAAATCTGGGAGGCGCCGCCGCACCC
CCTCTAGCGGGCGCGGGGCGAAGCGGTGCGGCGCCGGCAGGAAGGAAATGGGCGGGGAGGGCCTTCGTGC
GTCGCCGCGCCGCCGTCCCCTTCTCCCTCTCCAGCCTCGGGGCTGTCCGCGGGGGGACGGCTGCCTTCGG
GGGGGACGGGGCAGGGCGGGGTTCGGCTTCTGGCGTGTGACCGGCGGCTCTAGAGCCTCTGCTAACCATG
TTCATGCCTTCTTCTTTTTCCTACAGCTCCTGGGCAACGTGCTGGTTATTGTGCTGTCTCATCATTTTGG
CAAAGAATTCTGAGCCGCCACCATGGCCAATTTACTGACCGTACACCAAAATTTGCCTGCATTACCGGTC
GATGCAACGAGTGATGAGGTTCGCAAGAACCTGATGGACATGTTCAGGGATCGCCAGGCGTTTTCTGAGC
ATACCTGGAAAATGCTTCTGTCCGTTTGCCGGTCGTGGGCGGCATGGTGCAAGTTGAATAACCGGAAATG
GTTTCCCGCAGAACCTGAAGATGTTCGCGATTATCTTCTATATCTTCAGGCGCGCGGTCTGGCAGTAAAA
ACTATCCAGCAACATTTGGGCCAGCTAAACATGCTTCATCGTCGGTCCGGGCTGCCACGACCAAGTGACA
GCAATGCTGTTTCACTGGTTATGCGGCGGATCCGAAAAGAAAACGTTGATGCCGGTGAACGTGCAAAACA
GGCTCTAGCGTTCGAACGCACTGATTTCGACCAGGTTCGTTCACTCATGGAAAATAGCGATCGCTGCCAG
GATATACGTAATCTGGCATTTCTGGGGATTGCTTATAACACCCTGTTACGTATAGCCGAAATTGCCAGGA
T
